>Addgene plasmid #86347 | PX458_KLF9_2 | depositor full sequence | sequence record 168228 | Full Sequence
TTTTGCTCACATGTNNGAGGGCCTATTTCCCATGATTCCTTCATATTTGCATATACGATACAAGGCTGTT
AGAGAGATAATTGGAATTAATTTGACTGTAAACACAAAGATATTAGTACAAAATACGTGACGTAGAAAGT
AATAATTTCTTGGGTAGTTTGCAGTTTTAAAATTATGTTTTAAAATGGACTATCATATGCTTACCGTAAC
TTGAAAGTATTTCGATTTCTTGGCTTTATATATCTTGTGGAAAGGACGAAACACCGGCAGCACCTCACAA
AGCGTGTTTTAGAGCTAGAAATAGCAAGTTAAAATAAGGCTAGTCCGTTATCAACTTGAAAAAGTGGCAC
CGAGTCGGTGCTTTTTTGTTTTAGAGCTAGAAATAGCAAGTTAAAATAAGGCTAGTCCGTTTTTAGCGCG
TGCGCCAATTCTGCAGACAAATGGCTCTAGAGGTACCCGTTACATAACTTACGGTAAATGGCCCGCCTGG
CTGACCGCCCAACGACCCCCGCCCATTGACGTCAATAGTAACGCCAATAGGGACTTTCCATTGACGTCAA
TGGGTGGAGTATTTACGGTAAACTGCCCACTTGGCAGTACATCAAGTGTATCATATGCCAAGTACGCCCC
CTATTGACGTCAATGACGGTAAATGGCCCGCCTGGCATTGTGCCCAGTACATGACCTTATGGGACTTTCC
TACTTGGCAGTACATCTACGTATTAGTCATCGCTATTACCATGGTCGAGGTGAGCCCCACGTTCTGCTTC
ACTCTCCCCATCTCCCCCCCCTCCCCACCCCCAATTTTGTATTTATTTATTTTTTAATTATTTTGTGCAG
CGATGGGGGCGGGGGGGGGGGGGGGGCGCGCGCCAGGCGGGGCGGGGCGGGGCGAGGGGCGGGGCGGGGC
GAGGCGGAGAGGTGCGGCGGCAGCCAATCAGAGCGGCGCGCTCCGAAAGTTTCCTTTTATGGCGAGGCGG
CGGCGGCGGCGGCCCTATAAAAAGCGAAGCGCGCGGCGGGCGGGAGTCGCTGCGACGCTGCCTTCGCCCC
GTGCCCCGCTCCGCCGCCGCCTCGCGCCGCCCGCCCCGGCTCTGACTGACCGCGTTACTCCCACAGGTGA
GCGGGCGGGACGGCCCTTCTCCTCCGGGCTGTAATTAGCTGAGCAAGAGGTAAGGGTTTAAGGGATGGTT
GGTTGGTGGGGTATTAATGTTTAATTACCTGGAGCACCTGCCTGAAATCACTTTTTTTCAGGTTGGACCG
GTGCCACCATGGACTATAAGGACCACGACGGAGACTACAAGGATCATGATATTGATTACAAAGACGATGA
CGATAAGATGGCCCCAAAGAAGAAGCGGAAGGTCGGTATCCACGGAGTCCCAGCAGCCGACAAGAAGTAC
AGCATCGGCCTGGACATCGGCACCAACTCTGTGGGCTGGGCCGTGATCACCGACGAGTACAAGGTGCCCA
GCAAGAAATTCAAGGTGCTGGGCAACACCGACCGGCACAGCATCAAGAAGAACCTGATCGGAGCCCTGCT
GTTCGACAGCGGCGAAACAGCCGAGGCCACCCGGCTGAAGAGAACCGCCAGAAGAAGATACACCAGACGG
AAGAACCGGATCTGCTATCTGCAAGAGATCTTCAGCAACGAGATGGCCAAGGTGGACGACAGCTTCTTCC
ACAGACTGGAAGAGTCCTTCCTGGTGGAAGAGGATAAGAAGCACGAGCGGCACCCCATCTTCGGCAACAT
CGTGGACGAGGTGGCCTACCACGAGAAGTACCCCACCATCTACCACCTGAGAAAGAAACTGGTGGACAGC
ACCGACAAGGCCGACCTGCGGCTGATCTATCTGGCCCTGGCCCACATGATCAAGTTCCGGGGCCACTTCC
TGATCGAGGGCGACCTGAACCCCGACAACAGCGACGTGGACAAGCTGTTCATCCAGCTGGTGCAGACCTA
CAACCAGCTGTTCGAGGAAAACCCCATCAACGCCAGCGGCGTGGACGCCAAGGCCATCCTGTCTGCCAGA
CTGAGCAAGAGCAGACGGCTGGAAAATCTGATCGCCCAGCTGCCCGGCGAGAAGAAGAATGGCCTGTTCG
GAAACCTGATTGCCCTGAGCCTGGGCCTGACCCCCAACTTCAAGAGCAACTTCGACCTGGCCGAGGATGC
CAAACTGCAGCTGAGCAAGGACACCTACGACGACGACCTGGACAACCTGCTGGCCCAGATCGGCGACCAG
TACGCCGACCTGTTTCTGGCCGCCAAGAACCTGTCCGACGCCATCCTGCTGAGCGACATCCTGAGAGTGA
ACACCGAGATCACCAAGGCCCCCCTGAGCGCCTCTATGATCAAGAGATACGACGAGCACCACCAGGACCT
GACCCTGCTGAAAGCTCTCGTGCGGCAGCAGCTGCCTGAGAAGTACAAAGAGATTTTCTTCGACCAGAGC
AAGAACGGCTACGCCGGCTACATTGACGGCGGAGCCAGCCAGGAAGAGTTCTACAAGTTCATCAAGCCCA
TCCTGGAAAAGATGGACGGCACCGAGGAACTGCTCGTGAAGCTGAACAGAGAGGACCTGCTGCGGAAGCA
GCGGACCTTCGACAACGGCAGCATCCCCCACCAGATCCACCTGGGAGAGCTGCACGCCATTCTGCGGCGG
CAGGAAGATTTTTACCCATTCCTGAAGGACAACCGGGAAAAGATCGAGAAGATCCTGACCTTCCGCATCC
CCTACTACGTGGGCCCTCTGGCCAGGGGAAACAGCAGATTCGCCTGGATGACCAGAAAGAGCGAGGAAAC
CATCACCCCCTGGAACTTCGAGGAAGTGGTGGACAAGGGCGCTTCCGCCCAGAGCTTCATCGAGCGGATG
ACCAACTTCGATAAGAACCTGCCCAACGAGAAGGTGCTGCCCAAGCACAGCCTGCTGTACGAGTACTTCA
CCGTGTATAACGAGCTGACCAAAGTGAAATACGTGACCGAGGGAATGAGAAAGCCCGCCTTCCTGAGCGG
CGAGCAGAAAAAGGCCATCGTGGACCTGCTGTTCAAGACCAACCGGAAAGTGACCGTGAAGCAGCTGAAA
GAGGACTACTTCAAGAAAATCGAGTGCTTCGACTCCGTGGAAATCTCCGGCGTGGAAGATCGGTTCAACG
CCTCCCTGGGCACATACCACGATCTGCTGAAAATTATCAAGGACAAGGACTTCCTGGACAATGAGGAAAA
CGAGGACATTCTGGAAGATATCGTGCTGACCCTGACACTGTTTGAGGACAGAGAGATGATCGAGGAACGG
CTGAAAACCTATGCCCACCTGTTCGACGACAAAGTGATGAAGCAGCTGAAGCGGCGGAGATACACCGGCT
GGGGCAGGCTGAGCCGGAAGCTGATCAACGGCATCCGGGACAAGCAGTCCGGCAAGACAATCCTGGATTT
CCTGAAGTCCGACGGCTTCGCCAACAGAAACTTCATGCAGCTGATCCACGACGACAGCCTGACCTTTAAA
GAGGACATCCAGAAAGCCCAGGTGTCCGGCCAGGGCGATAGCCTGCACGAGCACATTGCCAATCTGGCCG
GCAGCCCCGCCATTAAGAAGGGCATCCTGCAGACAGTGAAGGTGGTGGACGAGCTCGTGAAAGTGATGGG
CCGGCACAAGCCCGAGAACATCGTGATCGAAATGGCCAGAGAGAACCAGACCACCCAGAAGGGACAGAAG
AACAGCCGCGAGAGAATGAAGCGGATCGAAGAGGGCATCAAAGAGCTGGGCAGCCAGATCCTGAAAGAAC
ACCCCGTGGAAAACACCCAGCTGCAGAACGAGAAGCTGTACCTGTACTACCTGCAGAATGGGCGGGATAT
GTACGTGGACCAGGAACTGGACATCAACCGGCTGTCCGACTACGATGTGGACCATATCGTGCCTCAGAGC
TTTCTGAAGGACGACTCCATCGACAACAAGGTGCTGACCAGAAGCGACAAGAACCGGGGCAAGAGCGACA
ACGTGCCCTCCGAAGAGGTCGTGAAGAAGATGAAGAACTACTGGCGGCAGCTGCTGAACGCCAAGCTGAT
TACCCAGAGAAAGTTCGACAATCTGACCAAGGCCGAGAGAGGCGGCCTGAGCGAACTGGATAAGGCCGGC
TTCATCAAGAGACAGCTGGTGGAAACCCGGCAGATCACAAAGCACGTGGCACAGATCCTGGACTCCCGGA
TGAACACTAAGTACGACGAGAATGACAAGCTGATCCGGGAAGTGAAAGTGATCACCCTGAAGTCCAAGCT
GGTGTCCGATTTCCGGAAGGATTTCCAGTTTTACAAAGTGCGCGAGATCAACAACTACCACCACGCCCAC
GACGCCTACCTGAACGCCGTCGTGGGAACCGCCCTGATCAAAAAGTACCCTAAGCTGGAAAGCGAGTTCG
TGTACGGCGACTACAAGGTGTACGACGTGCGGAAGATGATCGCCAAGAGCGAGCAGGAAATCGGCAAGGC
TACCGCCAAGTACTTCTTCTACAGCAACATCATGAACTTTTTCAAGACCGAGATTACCCTGGCCAACGGC
GAGATCCGGAAGCGGCCTCTGATCGAGACAAACGGCGAAACCGGGGAGATCGTGTGGGATAAGGGCCGGG
ATTTTGCCACCGTGCGGAAAGTGCTGAGCATGCCCCAAGTGAATATCGTGAAAAAGACCGAGGTGCAGAC
AGGCGGCTTCAGCAAAGAGTCTATCCTGCCCAAGAGGAACAGCGATAAGCTGATCGCCAGAAAGAAGGAC
TGGGACCCTAAGAAGTACGGCGGCTTCGACAGCCCCACCGTGGCCTATTCTGTGCTGGTGGTGGCCAAAG
TGGAAAAGGGCAAGTCCAAGAAACTGAAGAGTGTGAAAGAGCTGCTGGGGATCACCATCATGGAAAGAAG
CAGCTTCGAGAAGAATCCCATCGACTTTCTGGAAGCCAAGGGCTACAAAGAAGTGAAAAAGGACCTGATC
ATCAAGCTGCCTAAGTACTCCCTGTTCGAGCTGGAAAACGGCCGGAAGAGAATGCTGGCCTCTGCCGGCG
AACTGCAGAAGGGAAACGAACTGGCCCTGCCCTCCAAATATGTGAACTTCCTGTACCTGGCCAGCCACTA
TGAGAAGCTGAAGGGCTCCCCCGAGGATAATGAGCAGAAACAGCTGTTTGTGGAACAGCACAAGCACTAC
CTGGACGAGATCATCGAGCAGATCAGCGAGTTCTCCAAGAGAGTGATCCTGGCCGACGCTAATCTGGACA
AAGTGCTGTCCGCCTACAACAAGCACCGGGATAAGCCCATCAGAGAGCAGGCCGAGAATATCATCCACCT
GTTTACCCTGACCAATCTGGGAGCCCCTGCCGCCTTCAAGTACTTTGACACCACCATCGACCGGAAGAGG
TACACCAGCACCAAAGAGGTGCTGGACGCCACCCTGATCCACCAGAGCATCACCGGCCTGTACGAGACAC
GGATCGACCTGTCTCAGCTGGGAGGCGACAAAAGGCCGGCGGCCACGAAAAAGGCCGGCCAGGCAAAAAA
GAAAAAGGAATTCGGCAGTGGAGAGGGCAGAGGAAGTCTGCTAACATGCGGTGACGTCGAGGAGAATCCT
GGCCCAGTGAGCAAGGGCGAGGAGCTGTTCACCGGGGTGGTGCCCATCCTGGTCGAGCTGGACGGCGACG
TAAACGGCCACAAGTTCAGCGTGTCCGGCGAGGGCGAGGGCGATGCCACCTACGGCAAGCTGACCCTGAA
GTTCATCTGCACCACCGGCAAGCTGCCCGTGCCCTGGCCCACCCTCGTGACCACCCTGACCTACGGCGTG
CAGTGCTTCAGCCGCTACCCCGACCACATGAAGCAGCACGACTTCTTCAAGTCCGCCATGCCCGAAGGCT
ACGTCCAGGAGCGCACCATCTTCTTCAAGGACGACGGCAACTACAAGACCCGCGCCGAGGTGAAGTTCGA
GGGCGACACCCTGGTGAACCGCATCGAGCTGAAGGGCATCGACTTCAAGGAGGACGGCAACATCCTGGGG
CACAAGCTGGAGTACAACTACAACAGCCACAACGTCTATATCATGGCCGACAAGCAGAAGAACGGCATCA
AGGTGAACTTCAAGATCCGCCACAACATCGAGGACGGCAGCGTGCAGCTCGCCGACCACTACCAGCAGAA
CACCCCCATCGGCGACGGCCCCGTGCTGCTGCCCGACAACCACTACCTGAGCACCCAGTCCGCCCTGAGC
AAAGACCCCAACGAGAAGCGCGATCACATGGTCCTGCTGGAGTTCGTGACCGCCGCCGGGATCACTCTCG
GCATGGACGAGCTGTACAAGGAATTCTAACTAGAGCTCGCTGATCAGCCTCGACTGTGCCTTCTAGTTGC
CAGCCATCTGTTGTTTGCCCCTCCCCCGTGCCTTCCTTGACCCTGGAAGGTGCCACTCCCACTGTCCTTT
CCTAATAAAATGAGGAAATTGCATCGCATTGTCTGAGTAGGTGTCATTCTATTCTGGGGGGTGGGGTGGG
GCAGGACAGCAAGGGGGAGGATTGGGAAGAGAATAGCAGGCATGCTGGGGAGCGGCCGCAGGAACCCCTA
GTGATGGAGTTGGCCACTCCCTCTCTGCGCGCTCGCTCGCTCACTGAGGCCGGGCGACCAAAGGTCGCCC
GACGCCCGGGCTTTGCCCGGGCGGCCTCAGTGAGCGAGCGAGCGCGCAGCTGCCTGCAGGGGCGCCTGAT
GCGGTATTTTCTCCTTACGCATCTGTGCGGTATTTCACACCGCATA
[142 nt withheld, positions 6767-6908]
C
[141 nt withheld, positions 6910-7050]
CCTTTGACGTTGGAGTCCACGTTCTTT
[37 nt withheld, positions 7078-7114]
ACCCTATCTCGGGCTATTCTTTTGATTTATAAGGGATTTTGCCGATTTCGGCCTATTGGTTAAAAAATGA
GCTGATTTAACAAAAATTTAACGCGAATTTTAACAAAATATTAACGTTTACAATTTTATGGTGCACTCTC
AGTACAATCTGCTCTGATGCCGCATAGTTAAGCCAGCCCCGACACCCGCCAACACCCGCTGACGCGCCCT
GACGGGCTTGTCTGCTCCCGGCATCCGCTTACAGACAAGCTGTGACCGTCTCCGGGAGCTGCATGTGTCA
GAGGTTTTCACCGTCATCACCGAAACGCGCGAGACGAAAGGGCCTCGTGATACGCCTATTTTTATAGGTT
AATGTCATGATAATAATGGTTTCTTAGACGTCAGGTGGCACTTTTCGGGGAAATGTGCGCGGAACCCCTA
TTTGTTTATTTTTCTAAATACATTCAAATATGTATCCGCTCATGAGACAATAACCCTGATAAATGCTTCA
ATAATATTGAAAAAGGAAGAGTATGAGTATTCAACATTTCCGTGTCGCCCTTATTCCCTTTTTTGCGGCA
TTTTGCCTTCCTGTTTTTGCTCACCCAGAAACGCTGGTGAAAGTAAAAGATGCTGAAGATCAGTTGGGTG
CACGAGTGGGTTACATCGAACTGGATCTCAACAGCGGTAAGATCCTTGAGAGTTTTCGCCCCGAAGAACG
TTTTCCAATGATGAGCACTTTTAAAGTTCTGCTATGTGGCGCGGTATTATCCCGTATTGACGCCGGGCAA
GAGCAACTCGGTCGCCGCATACACTATTCTCAGAATGACTTGGTTGAGTACTCACCAGTCACAGAAAAGC
ATCTTACGGATGGCATGACAGTAAGAGAATTATGCAGTGCTGCCATAACCATGAGTGATAACACTGCGGC
CAACTTACTTCTGACAACGATCGGAGGACCGAAGGAGCTAACCGCTTTTTTGCACAACATGGGGGATCAT
GTAACTCGCCTTGATCGTTGGGAACCGGAGCTGAATGAAGCCATACCAAACGACGAGCGTGACACCACGA
TGCCTGTAGCAATGGCAACAACGTTGCGCAAACTATTAACTGGCGAACTACTTACTCTAGCTTCCCGGCA
ACAATTAATAGACTGGATGGAGGCGGATAAAGTTGCAGGACCACTTCTGCGCTCGGCCCTTCCGGCTGGC
TGGTTTATTGCTGATAAATCTGGAGCCGGTGAGCGTGGAAGCCGCGGTATCATTGCAGCACTGGGGCCAG
ATGGTAAGCCCTCCCGTATCGTAGTTATCTACACGACGGGGAGTCAGGCAACTATGGATGAACGAAATAG
ACAGATCGCTGAGATAGGTGCCTCACTGATTAAGCATTGGTAACTGTCAGACCAAGTTTACTCATATATA
CTTTAGATTGATTTAAAACTTCATTTTTAATTTAAAAGGATCTAGGTGAAGATCCTTTTTGATAATCTCA
TGACCAAAATCCCTTAACGTGAGTTTTCGTTCCACTGAGCGTCAGACCCCGTAGAAAAGATCAAAGGATC
TTCTTGAGATCCTTTTTTTCTGCGCGTAATCTGCTGCTTGCAAACAAAAAAACCACCGCTACCAGCGGTG
GTTTGTTTGCCGGATCAAGAGCTACCAACTCTTTTTCCGAAGGTAACTGGCTTCAGCAGAGCGCAGATAC
CAAATACTGTCCTTCTAGTGTAGCCGTAGTTAGGCCACCACTTCAAGAACTCTGTAGCACCGCCTACATA
CCTCGCTCTGCTAATCCTGTTACCAGTGGCTGCTGCCAGTGGCGATAAGTCGTGTCTTACCGGGTTGGAC
TCAAGACGATAGTTACCGGATAAGGCGCAGCGGTCGGGCTGAACGGGGGGTTCGTGCACACAGCCCAGCT
TGGAGCGAACGACCTACACCGAACTGAGATACCTACAGCGTGAGCTATGAGAAAGCGCCACGCTTCCCGA
AGGGAGAAAGGCGGACAGGTATCCGGTAAGCGGCAGGGTCGGAACAGGAGAGCGCACGAGGGAGCTTCCA
GGGGGAAACGCCTGGTATCTTTATAGTCCTGTCGGGTTTCGCCACCTCTGACTTGAGCGTCGATTTTTGT
GATGCTCGTCAGGGGGGCGGAGCCTATGGAAAAACGCCAGCAACGCGGCCTTTTTACGGTTCCTGGCCTT
TTGCTGGCC
Features (pLannotate 1.2.2; 19 found; start..end, strand, type, name):
     17..257     +  promoter       U6 promoter: RNA polymerase III promoter for human U6 snRNA
    286..361     +  misc_RNA       gRNA scaffold: guide RNA scaffold for the Streptococcus pyogenes CRISPR/Cas9 system
    368..411     +  misc_RNA       gRNA scaffold (fragment): guide RNA scaffold for the Streptococcus pyogenes CRISPR/Cas9 system
    458..743     +  enhancer       CMV enhancer: human cytomegalovirus immediate early enhancer; contains an 18-bp deletion relative to the standard CMV enhancer
    745..1022    +  promoter       chicken β-actin promoter: No description available
   1023..1251    +  intron         hybrid intron: hybrid between chicken β-actin (CBA) and minute virus of mice (MMV) introns (Gray et al., 2011)
   1389..2990    +  CDS            Cas9(N): N-terminal portion of Streptococcus pyogenes Cas9 (Zetsche et al., 2015)
   2991..5489    +  CDS            Cas9(C): C-terminal portion of Streptococcus pyogenes Cas9 (Zetsche et al., 2015)
   5490..5537    +  CDS            nucleoplasmin NLS: bipartite nuclear localization signal from nucleoplasmin
   5607..6320    +  CDS            EGFP: EGFP is a basic (constitutively fluorescent) green fluorescent protein published in 1996, derived from Aequorea victoria. It is reported to be a rapidly-maturing weak dimer with moderate acid sensitivity.
   6354..6465    +  polyA_signal   bGH poly(A) signal: bovine growth hormone polyadenylation signal
   6570..6710    +  repeat_region  AAV2 ITR: inverted terminal repeat of adeno-associated virus serotype 2 inverted
   6715..6766    -  misc_feature   bom (fragment): basis of mobility region from pBR322
   6785..7165    +  rep_origin     M13 ori (sequence partly withheld): M13 bacteriophage origin of replication; arrow indicates direction of (+) strand synthesis
   7241..7290    -  misc_feature   bom (fragment): basis of mobility region from pBR322
   7392..7427    -  CDS            rop (fragment): Rop protein, which maintains plasmids at low copy number; rop
   7522..7626    +  promoter       AmpR promoter: bla
   7627..8487    +  CDS            AmpR: β-lactamase; bla; confers resistance to ampicillin, carbenicillin, and related antibiotics
   8658..9246    +  rep_origin     ori: high-copy-number ColE1/pMB1/pBR322/pUC origin of replication
