[The description below was written by a language model from this plasmid's Addgene catalogue record and pLannotate feature annotations shown in this document.]
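Description:
PX458_KLF9_2 is a mammalian CRISPR expression plasmid built on the PX458 backbone, carrying both a guide RNA cassette and a Streptococcus pyogenes Cas9 expression unit on a single 9.3 kb vector. It is propagated in E. coli as a high-copy plasmid through a ColE1/pUC-type origin and selected with ampicillin via the β-lactamase gene. An M13 phage origin and a single AAV2 inverted terminal repeat are also annotated in the backbone; these appear to be carried over from the vector's lineage, and nothing in the record indicates viral packaging.

The insert is a 20-nucleotide guide directed against the 3' end of the human KLF9 gene (also known as BTEB or BTEB1), introduced by Gibson cloning downstream of the human U6 RNA polymerase III promoter and fused to the SpCas9 guide RNA scaffold. A second partial scaffold fragment is annotated just after the complete one. Cas9 is driven by a hybrid promoter comprising the CMV enhancer, the chicken β-actin promoter and a hybrid intron. Its coding sequence, annotated as contiguous N- and C-terminal portions that together form the full-length nuclease, is followed by a nucleoplasmin nuclear localization signal, an EGFP coding sequence and the bovine growth hormone polyadenylation signal. The annotation does not identify the element linking Cas9 and EGFP. EGFP allows transfected cells to be identified or sorted by fluorescence.

According to the depositor, the plasmid is part of a CRISPR-based tagging system used to add an epitope tag, currently FLAG, to endogenous proteins. Cutting near the 3' end of KLF9 would support tag insertion there, enabling ChIP-seq of this DNA-binding protein with a standard tag antibody. The donor template is not part of this construct.
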