Addgene plasmid #86347: PX458_KLF9_2
Purpose: Encodes gRNA for 3' target of human KLF9
Depositing lab: Eric Mendenhall & Richard M. Myers. Depositing organization: University of Alabama in Huntsville. Publication: CETCh-seq: CRISPR epitope tagging ChIP-seq of DNA-binding proteins. Savic D, Partridge EC, Newberry KM, Smith SB, Meadows SK, Roberts BS, Mackiewicz M, Mendenhall EM, Myers RM. Genome Res. 2015 Sep 9. 10.1101/gr.193540.115 PubMed 26355004.
Backbone
  Vector backbone: PX458
  Vector type: CRISPR
Growth in bacteria
  Bacterial resistance: Ampicillin, 100 μg/mL
  Growth temperature: 37°C
  Growth strain: DH5alpha
  Copy number: High Copy
Gene/Insert
  Gene/Insert name: gRNA against KLF9
  gRNA/shRNA sequence: GGCAGCACCTCACAAAGCGT
  Species: H. sapiens (human)
  Entrez Gene: KLF9 (a.k.a. BTEB, BTEB1)
  Cloning method: Gibson Cloning
  Sequencing primers: 5′ pBR322ori-F
Terms and licenses: Academic/Nonprofit Terms; Industry Terms: Not Available to Industry
Depositor comments: Note: This plasmid is part of the Mendenhall and Meyers CRISPR-based Tagging system to add a tag (currently using FLAG) to endogenous proteins. Please see https://www.addgene.org/crispr/tagging/ for more details.
How to cite: PX458_KLF9_2 was a gift from Eric Mendenhall & Richard M. Myers (Addgene plasmid # 86347 ; http://n2t.net/addgene:86347 ; RRID:Addgene_86347)
