>Addgene plasmid #86347 | PX458_KLF9_2 | addgene partial sequence | sequence record 170898 | Addgene Partial NGS Result
GACTATAAGGACCACGACGGAGACTACAAGGATCATGATATTGATTACAAAGACGATGACGATAAGATGG
CCCCAAAGAAGAAGCGGAAGGTCGGTATCCACGGAGTCCCAGCAGCCGACAAGAAGTACAGCATCGGCCT
GGACATCGGCACCAACTCTGTGGGCTGGGCCGTGATCACCGACGAGTACAAGGTGCCCAGCAAGAAATTC
AAGGTGCTGGGCAACACCGACCGGCACAGCATCAAGAAGAACCTGATCGGAGCCCTGCTGTTCGACAGCG
GCGAAACAGCCGAGGCCACCCGGCTGAAGAGAACCGCCAGAAGAAGATACACCAGACGGAAGAACCGGAT
CTGCTATCTGCAAGAGATCTTCAGCAACGAGATGGCCAAGGTGGACGACAGCTTCTTCCACAGACTGGAA
GAGTCCTTCCTGGTGGAAGAGGATAAGAAGCACGAGCGGCACCCCATCTTCGGCAACATCGTGGACGAGG
TGGCCTACCACGAGAAGTACCCCACCATCTACCACCTGAGAAAGAAACTGGTGGACAGCACCGACAAGGC
CGACCTGCGGCTGATCTATCTGGCCCTGGCCCACATGATCAAGTTCCGGGGCCACTTCCTGATCGAGGGC
GACCTGAACCCCGACAACAGCGACGTGGACAAGCTGTTCATCCAGCTGGTGCAGACCTACAACCAGCTGT
TCGAGGAAAACCCCATCAACGCCAGCGGCGTGGACGCCAAGGCCATCCTGTCTGCCAGACTGAGCAAGAG
CAGACGGCTGGAAAATCTGATCGCCCAGCTGCCCGGCGAGAAGAAGAATGGCCTGTTCGGAAACCTGATT
GCCCTGAGCCTGGGCCTGACCCCCAACTTCAAGAGCAACTTCGACCTGGCCGAGGATGCCAAACTGCAGC
TGAGCAAGGACACCTACGACGACGACCTGGACAACCTGCTGGCCCAGATCGGCGACCAGTACGCCGACCT
GTTTCTGGCCGCCAAGAACCTGTCCGACGCCATCCTGCTGAGCGACATCCTGAGAGTGAACACCGAGATC
ACCAAGGCCCCCCTGAGCGCCTCTATGATCAAGAGATACGACGAGCACCACCAGGACCTGACCCTGCTGA
AAGCTCTCGTGCGGCAGCAGCTGCCTGAGAAGTACAAAGAGATTTTCTTCGACCAGAGCAAGAACGGCTA
CGCCGGCTACATTGACGGCGGAGCCAGCCAGGAAGAGTTCTACAAGTTCATCAAGCCCATCCTGGAAAAG
ATGGACGGCACCGAGGAACTGCTCGTGAAGCTGAACAGAGAGGACCTGCTGCGGAAGCAGCGGACCTTCG
ACAACGGCAGCATCCCCCACCAGATCCACCTGGGAGAGCTGCACGCCATTCTGCGGCGGCAGGAAGATTT
TTACCCATTCCTGAAGGACAACCGGGAAAAGATCGAGAAGATCCTGACCTTCCGCATCCCCTACTACGTG
GGCCCTCTGGCCAGGGGAAACAGCAGATTCGCCTGGATGACCAGAAAGAGCGAGGAAACCATCACCCCCT
GGAACTTCGAGGAAGTGGTGGACAAGGGCGCTTCCGCCCAGAGCTTCATCGAGCGGATGACCAACTTCGA
TAAGAACCTGCCCAACGAGAAGGTGCTGCCCAAGCACAGCCTGCTGTACGAGTACTTCACCGTGTATAAC
GAGCTGACCAAAGTGAAATACGTGACCGAGGGAATGAGAAAGCCCGCCTTCCTGAGCGGCGAGCAGAAAA
AGGCCATCGTGGACCTGCTGTTCAAGACCAACCGGAAAGTGACCGTGAAGCAGCTGAAAGAGGACTACTT
CAAGAAAATCGAGTGCTTCGACTCCGTGGAAATCTCCGGCGTGGAAGATCGGTTCAACGCCTCCCTGGGC
ACATACCACGATCTGCTGAAAATTATCAAGGACAAGGACTTCCTGGACAATGAGGAAAACGAGGACATTC
TGGAAGATATCGTGCTGACCCTGACACTGTTTGAGGACAGAGAGATGATCGAGGAACGGCTGAAAACCTA
TGCCCACCTGTTCGACGACAAAGTGATGAAGCAGCTGAAGCGGCGGAGATACACCGGCTGGGGCAGGCTG
AGCCGGAAGCTGATCAACGGCATCCGGGACAAGCAGTCCGGCAAGACAATCCTGGATTTCCTGAAGTCCG
ACGGCTTCGCCAACAGAAACTTCATGCAGCTGATCCACGACGACAGCCTGACCTTTAAAGAGGACATCCA
GAAAGCCCAGGTGTCCGGCCAGGGCGATAGCCTGCACGAGCACATTGCCAATCTGGCCGGCAGCCCCGCC
ATTAAGAAGGGCATCCTGCAGACAGTGAAGGTGGTGGACGAGCTCGTGAAAGTGATGGGCCGGCACAAGC
CCGAGAACATCGTGATCGAAATGGCCAGAGAGAACCAGACCACCCAGAAGGGACAGAAGAACAGCCGCGA
GAGAATGAAGCGGATCGAAGAGGGCATCAAAGAGCTGGGCAGCCAGATCCTGAAAGAACACCCCGTGGAA
AACACCCAGCTGCAGAACGAGAAGCTGTACCTGTACTACCTGCAGAATGGGCGGGATATGTACGTGGACC
AGGAACTGGACATCAACCGGCTGTCCGACTACGATGTGGACCATATCGTGCCTCAGAGCTTTCTGAAGGA
CGACTCCATCGACAACAAGGTGCTGACCAGAAGCGACAAGAACCGGGGCAAGAGCGACAACGTGCCCTCC
GAAGAGGTCGTGAAGAAGATGAAGAACTACTGGCGGCAGCTGCTGAACGCCAAGCTGATTACCCAGAGAA
AGTTCGACAATCTGACCAAGGCCGAGAGAGGCGGCCTGAGCGAACTGGATAAGGCCGGCTTCATCAAGAG
ACAGCTGGTGGAAACCCGGCAGATCACAAAGCACGTGGCACAGATCCTGGACTCCCGGATGAACACTAAG
TACGACGAGAATGACAAGCTGATCCGGGAAGTGAAAGTGATCACCCTGAAGTCCAAGCTGGTGTCCGATT
TCCGGAAGGATTTCCAGTTTTACAAAGTGCGCGAGATCAACAACTACCACCACGCCCACGACGCCTACCT
GAACGCCGTCGTGGGAACCGCCCTGATCAAAAAGTACCCTAAGCTGGAAAGCGAGTTCGTGTACGGCGAC
TACAAGGTGTACGACGTGCGGAAGATGATCGCCAAGAGCGAGCAGGAAATCGGCAAGGCTACCGCCAAGT
ACTTCTTCTACAGCAACATCATGAACTTTTTCAAGACCGAGATTACCCTGGCCAACGGCGAGATCCGGAA
GCGGCCTCTGATCGAGACAAACGGCGAAACCGGGGAGATCGTGTGGGATAAGGGCCGGGATTTTGCCACC
GTGCGGAAAGTGCTGAGCATGCCCCAAGTGAATATCGTGAAAAAGACCGAGGTGCAGACAGGCGGCTTCA
GCAAAGAGTCTATCCTGCCCAAGAGGAACAGCGATAAGCTGATCGCCAGAAAGAAGGACTGGGACCCTAA
GAAGTACGGCGGCTTCGACAGCCCCACCGTGGCCTATTCTGTGCTGGTGGTGGCCAAAGTGGAAAAGGGC
AAGTCCAAGAAACTGAAGAGTGTGAAAGAGCTGCTGGGGATCACCATCATGGAAAGAAGCAGCTTCGAGA
AGAATCCCATCGACTTTCTGGAAGCCAAGGGCTACAAAGAAGTGAAAAAGGACCTGATCATCAAGCTGCC
TAAGTACTCCCTGTTCGAGCTGGAAAACGGCCGGAAGAGAATGCTGGCCTCTGCCGGCGAACTGCAGAAG
GGAAACGAACTGGCCCTGCCCTCCAAATATGTGAACTTCCTGTACCTGGCCAGCCACTATGAGAAGCTGA
AGGGCTCCCCCGAGGATAATGAGCAGAAACAGCTGTTTGTGGAACAGCACAAGCACTACCTGGACGAGAT
CATCGAGCAGATCAGCGAGTTCTCCAAGAGAGTGATCCTGGCCGACGCTAATCTGGACAAAGTGCTGTCC
GCCTACAACAAGCACCGGGATAAGCCCATCAGAGAGCAGGCCGAGAATATCATCCACCTGTTTACCCTGA
CCAATCTGGGAGCCCCTGCCGCCTTCAAGTACTTTGACACCACCATCGACCGGAAGAGGTACACCAGCAC
CAAAGAGGTGCTGGACGCCACCCTGATCCACCAGAGCATCACCGGCCTGTACGAGACACGGATCGACCTG
TCTCAGCTGGGAGGCGACAAAAGGCCGGCGGCCACGAAAAAGGCCGGCCAGGCAAAAAAGAAAAAGGAAT
TCGGCAGTGGAGAGGGCAGAGGAAGTCTGCTAACATGCGGTGACGTCGAGGAGAATCCTGGCCCAGTGAG
CAAGGGCGAGGAGCTGTTCACCGGGGTGGTGCCCATCCTGGTCGAGCTGGACGGCGACGTAAACGGCCAC
AAGTTCAGCGTGTCCGGCGAGGGCGAGGGCGATGCCACCTACGGCAAGCTGACCCTGAAGTTCATCTGCA
CCACCGGCAAGCTGCCCGTGCCCTGGCCCACCCTCGTGACCACCCTGACCTACGGCGTGCAGTGCTTCAG
CCGCTACCCCGACCACATGAAGCAGCACGACTTCTTCAAGTCCGCCATGCCCGAAGGCTACGTCCAGGAG
CGCACCATCTTCTTCAAGGACGACGGCAACTACAAGACCCGCGCCGAGGTGAAGTTCGAGGGCGACACCC
TGGTGAACCGCATCGAGCTGAAGGGCATCGACTTCAAGGAGGACGGCAACATCCTGGGGCACAAGCTGGA
GTACAACTACAACAGCCACAACGTCTATATCATGGCCGACAAGCAGAAGAACGGCATCAAGGTGAACTTC
AAGATCCGCCACAACATCGAGGACGGCAGCGTGCAGCTCGCCGACCACTACCAGCAGAACACCCCCATCG
GCGACGGCCCCGTGCTGCTGCCCGACAACCACTACCTGAGCACCCAGTCCGCCCTGAGCAAAGACCCCAA
CGAGAAGCGCGATCACATGGTCCTGCTGGAGTTCGTGACCGCCGCCGGGATCACTCTCGGCATGGACGAG
CTGTACAAGGAATTCTAACTAGAGCTCGCTGATCAGCCTCGACTGTGCCTTCTAGTTGCCAGCCATCTGT
TGTTTGCCCCTCCCCCGTGCCTTCCTTGACCCTGGAAGGTGCCACTCCCACTGTCCTTTCCTAATAAAAT
GAGGAAATTGCATCGCATTGTCTGAGTAGGTGTCATTCTATTCTGGGGGGTGGGGTGGGGCAGGACAGCA
AGGGGGAGGATTGGGAAGAGAATAGCAGGCATGCTGGGGAGCGGCCGCAGGAACCCCTAGTGATGGAGTT
GGCCACTCCCTCTCTGCGCGCTCGCTCGCTCACTGAGGCCGGGCGACCAAAGGTCGCCCGACGCCCGGGC
TTTGCCCGGGCGGCCTCAGTGAGCGAGCGAGCGCGCAGCTGCCTGCAGGGGCGCCTGATGCGGTATTTTC
TCCTTACGCATCTGTGCGGTATTTCACACCGCATA
[95 nt withheld, positions 5496-5590]
T
[46 nt withheld, positions 5592-5637]
C
[141 nt withheld, positions 5639-5779]
CCTTTGACGTTGGAGTCCACGTTCTTT
[37 nt withheld, positions 5807-5843]
ACTCTATCTCGGGCTATTCTTTTGATTTATAAGGGATTTTGCCGATTTCGGTCTATTGGTTAAAAAATGA
GCTGATTTAACAAAAATTTAACGCGAATTTTAACAAAATATTAACGTTTACAATTTTATGGTGCACTCTC
AGTACAATCTGCTCTGATGCCGCATAGTTAAGCCAGCCCCGACACCCGCCAACACCCGCTGACGCGCCCT
GACGGGCTTGTCTGCTCCCGGCATCCGCTTACAGACAAGCTGTGACCGTCTCCGGGAGCTGCATGTGTCA
GAGGTTTTCACCGTCATCACCGAAACGCGCGAGACGAAAGGGCCTCGTGATACGCCTATTTTTATAGGTT
AATGTCATGATAATAATGGTTTCTTAGACGTCAGGTGGCACTTTTCGGGGAAATGTGCGCGGAACCCCTA
TTTGTTTATTTTTCTAAATACATTCAAATATGTATCCGCTCATGAGACAATAACCCTGATAAATGCTTCA
ATAATATTGAAAAAGGAAGAGTATGAGTATTCAACATTTCCGTGTCGCCCTTATTCCCTTTTTTGCGGCA
TTTTGCCTTCCTGTTTTTGCTCACCCAGAAACGCTGGTGAAAGTAAAAGATGCTGAAGATCAGTTGGGTG
CACGAGTGGGTTACATCGAACTGGATCTCAACAGCGGTAAGATCCTTGAGAGTTTTCGCCCCGAAGAACG
TTTTCCAATGATGAGCACTTTTAAAGTTCTGCTATGTGGCGCGGTATTATCCCGTATTGACGCCGGGCAA
GAGCAACTCGGTCGCCGCATACACTATTCTCAGAATGACTTGGTTGAGTACTCACCAGTCACAGAAAAGC
ATCTTACGGATGGCATGACAGTAAGAGAATTATGCAGTGCTGCCATAACCATGAGTGATAACACTGCGGC
CAACTTACTTCTGACAACGATCGGAGGACCGAAGGAGCTAACCGCTTTTTTGCACAACATGGGGGATCAT
GTAACTCGCCTTGATCGTTGGGAACCGGAGCTGAATGAAGCCATACCAAACGACGAGCGTGACACCACGA
TGCCTGTAGCAATGGCAACAACGTTGCGCAAACTATTAACTGGCGAACTACTTACTCTAGCTTCCCGGCA
ACAATTAATAGACTGGATGGAGGCGGATAAAGTTGCAGGACCACTTCTGCGCTCGGCCCTTCCGGCTGGC
TGGTTTATTGCTGATAAATCTGGAGCCGGTGAGCGTGGAAGCCGCGGTATCATTGCAGCACTGGGGCCAG
ATGGTAAGCCCTCCCGTATCGTAGTTATCTACACGACGGGGAGTCAGGCAACTATGGATGAACGAAATAG
ACAGATCGCTGAGATAGGTGCCTCACTGATTAAGCATTGGTAACTGTCAGACCAAGTTTACTCATATATA
CTTTAGATTGATTTAAAACTTCATTTTTAATTTAAAAGGATCTAGGTGAAGATCCTTTTTGATAATCTCA
TGACCAAAATCCCTTAACGTGAGTTTTCGTTCCACTGAGCGTCAGACCCCGTAGAAAAGATCAAAGGATC
TTCTTGAGATCCTTTTTTTCTGCGCGTAATCTGCTGCTTGCAAACAAAAAAACCACCGCTACCAGCGGTG
GTTTGTTTGCCGGATCAAGAGCTACCAACTCTTTTTCCGAAGGTAACTGGCTTCAGCAGAGCGCAGATAC
CAAATACTGTTCTTCTAGTGTAGCCGTAGTTAGGCCACCACTTCAAGAACTCTGTAGCACCGCCTACATA
CCTCGCTCTGCTAATCCTGTTACCAGTGGCTGCTGCCAGTGGCGATAAGTCGTGTCTTACCGGGTTGGAC
TCAAGACGATAGTTACCGGATAAGGCGCAGCGGTCGGGCTGAACGGGGGGTTCGTGCACACAGCCCAGCT
TGGAGCGAACGACCTACACCGAACTGAGATACCTACAGCGTGAGCTATGAGAAAGCGCCACGCTTCCCGA
AGGGAGAAAGGCGGACAGGTATCCGGTAAGCGGCAGGGTCGGAACAGGAGAGCGCACGAGGGAGCTTCCA
GGGGGAAACGCCTGGTATCTTTATAGTCCTGTCGGGTTTCGCCACCTCTGACTTGAGCGTCGATTTTTGT
GATGCTCGTCAGGGGGGCGGAGCCTATGGAAAAACGCCAGCAACGCGGCCTTTTTACGGTTCCTGGCCTT
TTGCTGGCCTTTTGCTCACATGTGAGGGCCTATTTCCCATGATTCCTTCATATTTGCATATACGATACAA
GGCTGTTAGAGAGATAATTGGAATTAATTTGACTGTAAACACAAAGATATTAGTACAAAATACGTGACGT
AGAAAGTAATAATTTCTTGGGTAGTTTGCAGTTTTAAAATTATGTTTTAAAATGGACTATCATATGCTTA
CCGTAACTTGAAAGTATTTCGATTTCTTGGCTTTATATATCTTGTGGAAAGGACGAAACACCGGCAGCAC
CTCACAAAGCGTGTTTTAGAGCTAGAAATAGCAAGTTAAAATAAGGCTAGTCCGTTATCAACTTGAAAAA
GTGGCACCGAGTCGGTGCTTTTTTGTTTTAGAGCTAGAAATAGCAAGTTAAAATAAGGCTAGTCCGTTTT
TAGCGCGTGCGCCAATTCTGCAGACAAATGGCTCTAGAGGTACC
